>Addgene plasmid #99692 | pAAV-SCP1-dSa VPR mini.-2X snRP-1 Hbb | addgene full sequence | sequence record 194594 | Addgene NGS Result
AAAACCTCTGACACATGCAGCTCCCGGAGACGGTCACAGCTTGTCTGTAAGCGGATGCCGGGAGCAGACA
AGCCCGTCAGGGCGCGTCAGCGGGTGTTGGCGGGTGTCGGGGCTGGCTTAACTATGCGGCATCAGAGCAG
ATTGTACTGAGAGTGCACCATAAAATTGTAAACGTTAATATTTTGTTAAAATTCGCGTTAAATTTTTGTT
AAATCAGCTCATTTTTTAACCAATAGACCGAAATCGGCAAAATCCCTTATAAATCAAAAGAATAGCCCGA
GATAGAGT
[37 nt withheld, positions 289-325]
AAAGAACGTGGACTCCAACGTCAAAGG
[141 nt withheld, positions 353-493]
G
[46 nt withheld, positions 495-540]
A
[95 nt withheld, positions 542-636]
TATGCGGTGTGAAATACCGCACAGATGCGTAAGGAGAAAATACCGCATCAGGCGCCCCTGCAGGCAGCTG
CGCGCTCGCTCGCTCACTGAGGCCGCCCGGGCAAAGCCCGGGCGTCGGGCGACCTTTGGTCGCCCGGCCT
CAGTGAGCGAGCGAGCGCGCAGAGAGGGAGTGGCCAACTCCATCACTAGGGGTTCCTGCGGCCGCGAGGG
CCTATTTCCCATGATTCCTTCATATTTGCATATACGATACAAGGCTGTTAGAGAGATAATTGGAATTAAT
TTGACTGTAAACACAAAGATATTAGTACAAAATACGTGACGTAGAAAGTAATAATTTCTTGGGTAGTTTG
CAGTTTTAAAATTATGTTTTAAAATGGACTATCATATGCTTACCGTAACTTGAAAGTATTTCGATTTCTT
GGCTTTATATATCTTGTGGAAAGGACGAAACACCGGGGGTAAGGGGAGCAAGGTCGTTTTAGTACTCTGG
AAACAGAATCTACTAAAACAAGGCAAAATGCCGTGTTTATCTCGTCAACTTGTTGGCGAGATTTTTTTGG
CCGCCTCGAGGTACTTATATAAGGGGGTGGGGGCGCGTTCGTCCTCAGTCGCGATCGAACACTCGAGCCG
AGCAGACGTGCCTACGGACCGACCGGTGCCACCATGGCCCCAAAGAAGAAGCGGAAGGTCGGTATCCACG
GAGTCCCAGCAGCCAAGCGGAACTACATCCTGGGCCTGGCCATCGGCATCACCAGCGTGGGCTACGGCAT
CATCGACTACGAGACACGGGACGTGATCGATGCCGGCGTGCGGCTGTTCAAAGAGGCCAACGTGGAAAAC
AACGAGGGCAGGCGGAGCAAGAGAGGCGCCAGAAGGCTGAAGCGGCGGAGGCGGCATAGAATCCAGAGAG
TGAAGAAGCTGCTGTTCGACTACAACCTGCTGACCGACCACAGCGAGCTGAGCGGCATCAACCCCTACGA
GGCCAGAGTGAAGGGCCTGAGCCAGAAGCTGAGCGAGGAAGAGTTCTCTGCCGCCCTGCTGCACCTGGCC
AAGAGAAGAGGCGTGCACAACGTGAACGAGGTGGAAGAGGACACCGGCAACGAGCTGTCCACCAAAGAGC
AGATCAGCCGGAACAGCAAGGCCCTGGAAGAGAAATACGTGGCCGAACTGCAGCTGGAACGGCTGAAGAA
AGACGGCGAAGTGCGGGGCAGCATCAACAGATTCAAGACCAGCGACTACGTGAAAGAAGCCAAACAGCTG
CTGAAGGTGCAGAAGGCCTACCACCAGCTGGACCAGAGCTTCATCGACACCTACATCGACCTGCTGGAAA
CCCGGCGGACCTACTATGAGGGACCTGGCGAGGGCAGCCCCTTCGGCTGGAAGGACATCAAAGAATGGTA
CGAGATGCTGATGGGCCACTGCACCTACTTCCCCGAGGAACTGCGGAGCGTGAAGTACGCCTACAACGCC
GACCTGTACAACGCCCTGAACGACCTGAACAATCTCGTGATCACCAGGGACGAGAACGAGAAGCTGGAAT
ATTACGAGAAGTTCCAGATCATCGAGAACGTGTTCAAGCAGAAGAAGAAGCCCACCCTGAAGCAGATCGC
CAAAGAAATCCTCGTGAACGAAGAGGATATTAAGGGCTACAGAGTGACCAGCACCGGCAAGCCCGAGTTC
ACCAACCTGAAGGTGTACCACGACATCAAGGACATTACCGCCCGGAAAGAGATTATTGAGAACGCCGAGC
TGCTGGATCAGATTGCCAAGATCCTGACCATCTACCAGAGCAGCGAGGACATCCAGGAAGAACTGACCAA
TCTGAACTCCGAGCTGACCCAGGAAGAGATCGAGCAGATCTCTAATCTGAAGGGCTATACCGGCACCCAC
AACCTGAGCCTGAAGGCCATCAACCTGATCCTGGACGAGCTGTGGCACACCAACGACAACCAGATCGCTA
TCTTCAACCGGCTGAAGCTGGTGCCCAAGAAGGTGGACCTGTCCCAGCAGAAAGAGATCCCCACCACCCT
GGTGGACGACTTCATCCTGAGCCCCGTCGTGAAGAGAAGCTTCATCCAGAGCATCAAAGTGATCAACGCC
ATCATCAAGAAGTACGGCCTGCCCAACGACATCATTATCGAGCTGGCCCGCGAGAAGAACTCCAAGGACG
CCCAGAAAATGATCAACGAGATGCAGAAGCGGAACCGGCAGACCAACGAGCGGATCGAGGAAATCATCCG
GACCACCGGCAAAGAGAACGCCAAGTACCTGATCGAGAAGATCAAGCTGCACGACATGCAGGAAGGCAAG
TGCCTGTACAGCCTGGAAGCCATCCCTCTGGAAGATCTGCTGAACAACCCCTTCAACTATGAGGTGGACC
ACATCATCCCCAGAAGCGTGTCCTTCGACAACAGCTTCAACAACAAGGTGCTCGTGAAGCAGGAAGAAGC
CAGCAAGAAGGGCAACCGGACCCCATTCCAGTACCTGAGCAGCAGCGACAGCAAGATCAGCTACGAAACC
TTCAAGAAGCACATCCTGAATCTGGCCAAGGGCAAGGGCAGAATCAGCAAGACCAAGAAAGAGTATCTGC
TGGAAGAACGGGACATCAACAGGTTCTCCGTGCAGAAAGACTTCATCAACCGGAACCTGGTGGATACCAG
ATACGCCACCAGAGGCCTGATGAACCTGCTGCGGAGCTACTTCAGAGTGAACAACCTGGACGTGAAAGTG
AAGTCCATCAATGGCGGCTTCACCAGCTTTCTGCGGCGGAAGTGGAAGTTTAAGAAAGAGCGGAACAAGG
GGTACAAGCACCACGCCGAGGACGCCCTGATCATTGCCAACGCCGATTTCATCTTCAAAGAGTGGAAGAA
ACTGGACAAGGCCAAAAAAGTGATGGAAAACCAGATGTTCGAGGAAAAGCAGGCCGAGAGCATGCCCGAG
ATCGAAACCGAGCAGGAGTACAAAGAGATCTTCATCACCCCCCACCAGATCAAGCACATTAAGGACTTCA
AGGACTACAAGTACAGCCACCGGGTGGACAAGAAGCCTAATAGAGAGCTGATTAACGACACCCTGTACTC
CACCCGGAAGGACGACAAGGGCAACACCCTGATCGTGAACAATCTGAACGGCCTGTACGACAAGGACAAT
GACAAGCTGAAAAAGCTGATCAACAAGAGCCCCGAAAAGCTGCTGATGTACCACCACGACCCCCAGACCT
ACCAGAAACTGAAGCTGATTATGGAACAGTACGGCGACGAGAAGAATCCCCTGTACAAGTACTACGAGGA
AACCGGGAACTACCTGACCAAGTACTCCAAAAAGGACAACGGCCCCGTGATCAAGAAGATTAAGTATTAC
GGCAACAAACTGAACGCCCATCTGGACATCACCGACGACTACCCCAACAGCAGAAACAAGGTCGTGAAGC
TGTCCCTGAAGCCCTACAGATTCGACGTGTACCTGGACAATGGCGTGTACAAGTTCGTGACCGTGAAGAA
TCTGGATGTGATCAAAAAAGAAAACTACTACGAAGTGAATAGCAAGTGCTATGAGGAAGCTAAGAAGCTG
AAGAAGATCAGCAACCAGGCCGAGTTTATCGCCTCCTTCTACAACAACGATCTGATCAAGATCAACGGCG
AGCTGTATAGAGTGATCGGCGTGAACAACGACCTGCTGAACCGGATCGAAGTGAACATGATCGACATCAC
CTACCGCGAGTACCTGGAAAACATGAACGACAAGAGGCCCCCCAGGATCATTAAGACAATCGCCTCCAAG
ACCCAGAGCATTAAGAAGTACAGCACAGACATTCTGGGCAACCTGTATGAAGTGAAATCTAAGAAGCACC
CTCAGATCATCAAAAAGGGCAAAAGGCCGGCGGCCACGAAAAAGGCCGGCCAGGCAAAAAAGAAAAAGGG
ATCCGAGGCCAGCGGTTCCGGACGGGCTGACGCATTGGACGATTTTGATCTGGATATGCTGGGAAGTGAC
GCCCTCGATGATTTTGACCTTGACATGCTTGGTTCGGATGCCCTTGATGACTTTGACCTCGACATGCTCG
GCAGTGACGCCCTTGATGATTTCGACCTGGACATGCTGATTAACTCTAGAAGTTCCGGATCTCCGAAAAA
GAAACGCAAAGTTGGTTCGGGAGGTGGTTCGGGTGGCTCTGGATCAGTGCTGCCTCAGGCTCCTGCTCCT
GCACCAGCTCCAGCCATGGTGTCTGCACTGGCTCAGGCACCAGCACCCGTGCCTGTGCTGGCTCCTGGAC
CTCCACAGGCTGTGGCTCCACCAGCCCCTAAACCTACACAGGCCGGCGAGGGCACACTGTCTGAAGCTCT
GCTGCAGCTGCAGTTCGACGACGAGGATCTGGGAGCCCTGCTGGGAAACAGCACCGATCCTGCCGTGTTC
ACCGACCTGGCCAGCGTGGACAACAGCGAGTTCCAGCAGCTGCTGAACCAGGGCATCCCTGTGGCCCCTC
ACACCACCGAGCCCATGCTGATGGAATACCCCGAGGCCATCACCCGGCTCGTGACAGGCGCTCAGAGGCC
TCCTGATCCAGCTCCTGCCCCTCTGGGAGCACCAGGCCTGCCTAATGGACTGCTGTCTGGCGACGAGGAC
TTCAGCTCTATCGCCGATATGGATTTCTCAGCCTTGCTGTCAGGCGGTGGTAGTGGTGGGAGCGGTAGTG
ACCTTTCCCATCCGCCCCCAAGGGGCCATCTGGATGAGCTGACAACCACACTTGAGTCCATGACCGAGGA
TCTGAACCTGGACTCACCCCTGACCCCGGAATTGAACGAGATTCTGGATACCTTCCTGAACGACGAGTGC
CTCTTGCATGCCATGCATATCAGCACAGGACTGTCCATCTTCGACACATCTCTGTTTTAGGAATTCAAAT
AAAATACGAAATGAAATAAAATACGAAATGCAATTGGGCCGCAGGAACCCCTAGTGATGGAGTTGGCCAC
TCCCTCTCTGCGCGCTCGCTCGCTCACTGAGGCCGGGCGACCAAAGGTCGCCCGACGCCCGGGCTTTGCC
CGAGCGGCCTCAGTGAGCGAGCGAGCGCGCAGCTGCCTGCAGGACATGTGAGCAAAAGGCCAGCAAAAGG
CCAGGAACCGTAAAAAGGCCGCGTTGCTGGCGTTTTTCCATAGGCTCCGCCCCCCTGACGAGCATCACAA
AAATCGACGCTCAAGTCAGAGGTGGCGAAACCCGACAGGACTATAAAGATACCAGGCGTTTCCCCCTGGA
AGCTCCCTCGTGCGCTCTCCTGTTCCGACCCTGCCGCTTACCGGATACCTGTCCGCCTTTCTCCCTTCGG
GAAGCGTGGCGCTTTCTCATAGCTCACGCTGTAGGTATCTCAGTTCGGTGTAGGTCGTTCGCTCCAAGCT
GGGCTGTGTGCACGAACCCCCCGTTCAGCCCGACCGCTGCGCCTTATCCGGTAACTATCGTCTTGAGTCC
AACCCGGTAAGACACGACTTATCGCCACTGGCAGCAGCCACTGGTAACAGGATTAGCAGAGCGAGGTATG
TAGGCGGTGCTACAGAGTTCTTGAAGTGGTGGCCTAACTACGGCTACACTAGAAGAACAGTATTTGGTAT
CTGCGCTCTGCTGAAGCCAGTTACCTTCGGAAAAAGAGTTGGTAGCTCTTGATCCGGCAAACAAACCACC
GCTGGTAGCGGTGGTTTTTTTGTTTGCAAGCAGCAGATTACGCGCAGAAAAAAAGGATCTCAAGAAGATC
CTTTGATCTTTTCTACGGGGTCTGACGCTCAGTGGAACGAAAACTCACGTTAAGGGATTTTGGTCATGAG
ATTATCAAAAAGGATCTTCACCTAGATCCTTTTAAATTAAAAATGAAGTTTTAAATCAATCTAAAGTATA
TATGAGTAAACTTGGTCTGACAGTTACCAATGCTTAATCAGTGAGGCACCTATCTCAGCGATCTGTCTAT
TTCGTTCATCCATAGTTGCCTGACTCCCCGTCGTGTAGATAACTACGATACGGGAGGGCTTACCATCTGG
CCCCAGTGCTGCAATGATACCGCGGCTTCCACGCTCACCGGCTCCAGATTTATCAGCAATAAACCAGCCA
GCCGGAAGGGCCGAGCGCAGAAGTGGTCCTGCAACTTTATCCGCCTCCATCCAGTCTATTAATTGTTGCC
GGGAAGCTAGAGTAAGTAGTTCGCCAGTTAATAGTTTGCGCAACGTTGTTGCCATTGCTACAGGCATCGT
GGTGTCACGCTCGTCGTTTGGTATGGCTTCATTCAGCTCCGGTTCCCAACGATCAAGGCGAGTTACATGA
TCCCCCATGTTGTGCAAAAAAGCGGTTAGCTCCTTCGGTCCTCCGATCGTTGTCAGAAGTAAGTTGGCCG
CAGTGTTATCACTCATGGTTATGGCAGCACTGCATAATTCTCTTACTGTCATGCCATCCGTAAGATGCTT
TTCTGTGACTGGTGAGTACTCAACCAAGTCATTCTGAGAATAGTGTATGCGGCGACCGAGTTGCTCTTGC
CCGGCGTCAATACGGGATAATACCGCGCCACATAGCAGAACTTTAAAAGTGCTCATCATTGGAAAACGTT
CTTCGGGGCGAAAACTCTCAAGGATCTTACCGCTGTTGAGATCCAGTTCGATGTAACCCACTCGTGCACC
CAACTGATCTTCAGCATCTTTTACTTTCACCAGCGTTTCTGGGTGAGCAAAAACAGGAAGGCAAAATGCC
GCAAAAAAGGGAATAAGGGCGACACGGAAATGTTGAATACTCATACTCTTCCTTTTTCAATATTATTGAA
GCATTTATCAGGGTTATTGTCTCATGAGCGGATACATATTTGAATGTATTTAGAAAAATAAACAAATAGG
GGTTCCGCGCACATTTCCCCGAAAAGTGCCACCTGACGTCTAAGAAACCATTATTATCATGACATTAACC
TATAAAAATAGGCGTATCACGAGGCCCTTTCGTCTCGCGCGTTTCGGTGATGACGGTG
Features (pLannotate 1.2.2; 16 found; start..end, strand, type, name):
    113..162     +  misc_feature   bom (fragment): basis of mobility region from pBR322
    163..618     -  rep_origin     f1 ori (sequence partly withheld): f1 bacteriophage origin of replication; arrow indicates direction of (+) strand synthesis
    637..688     +  misc_feature   bom (fragment): basis of mobility region from pBR322
    693..833     -  repeat_region  AAV2 ITR: inverted terminal repeat of adeno-associated virus serotype 2 inverted
    842..1082    +  promoter       U6 promoter: RNA polymerase III promoter for human U6 snRNA
   1112..1187    +  misc_RNA       Sa gRNA scaffold: guide RNA scaffold for the Staphylococcus aureus CRISPR/Cas9 system
   1351..4506    +  CDS            cas9: CAS9_STAAU - Experimental evidence at protein level: Swiss-Prot protein existence level 1. CRISPR (clustered regularly interspaced short palindromic repeat) is an adaptive immune system that provides protection against mobile genetic elements (viruses, transposable elements and conjugative plasmids). CRISPR clusters contain spacers, sequences complementary to antecedent mobile elements, and target invading nucleic acids. CRISPR clusters are transcribed and processed into CRISPR RNA (crRNA). In type II CRISPR systems correct processing of pre-crRNA requires a trans- encoded small RNA (tracrRNA)
   4507..4554    +  CDS            nucleoplasmin NLS: bipartite nuclear localization signal from nucleoplasmin
   4705..4721    +  CDS            VP96 (fragment): 6 tandem repeats of the minimal activation domain of herpes simplex virus VP16 (Cheng et al., 2013)
   4918..5298    +  CDS            RELA (fragment): TF65_HUMAN - Also known as NFKB3. Experimental evidence at protein level: Swiss-Prot protein existence level 1. NF-kappa-B is a pleiotropic transcription factor present in almost all cell types and is the endpoint of a series of signal transduction events that are initiated by a vast array of stimuli related to many biological processes such as inflammation, immunity, differentiation, cell growth, tumorigenesis and apoptosis. NF-kappa-B is a homo- or heterodimeric complex formed by the Rel-like domain- containing proteins RELA/p65, RELB, NFKB1/p105, NFKB1/p50, REL and NFKB2/p52. The heterodime
   5326..5523    +  CDS            Rta AD (fragment): transcriptional activation domain from the human herpesvirus 4 (Epstein-Barr virus) replication and transcription activator Rta/BRLF1 (Hardwick et al., 1992; Chavez et al., 2015)
   5579..5719    +  repeat_region  AAV2 ITR: inverted terminal repeat of adeno-associated virus serotype 2 inverted
   5781..6369    -  rep_origin     ori: high-copy-number ColE1/pMB1/pBR322/pUC origin of replication
   6540..7400    -  CDS            AmpR: β-lactamase; bla; confers resistance to ampicillin, carbenicillin, and related antibiotics
   7401..7505    -  promoter       AmpR promoter: bla
   7600..11      +  CDS            rop (fragment) (across the origin): Rop protein, which maintains plasmids at low copy number; rop
