[The description below was written by a language model from this plasmid's Addgene catalogue record and pLannotate feature annotations shown in this document.]
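Description:
pAAV-SCP1-dSa VPR mini.-2X snRP-1 Hbb is an all-in-one AAV transfer plasmid for CRISPR-based transcriptional activation of the mouse Hbb gene. It is built on a pAAV (pUC f1) backbone of about 7.6 kb. A high-copy ColE1/pUC origin and an ampicillin resistance gene (β-lactamase under its own promoter) support propagation in bacteria, and an f1 phage origin is also present. The annotated fragments of bom and rop are small backbone remnants. Two AAV2 inverted terminal repeats flank the payload and define the region that is replicated and packaged into AAV particles when helper functions are supplied.

Between the ITRs are two expression units. A human U6 RNA polymerase III promoter drives a guide RNA with the Staphylococcus aureus Cas9 scaffold, and the record states that its spacer targets Hbb. Downstream is the coding sequence for nuclease-dead S. aureus Cas9 (dSa Cas9). It is followed by a nucleoplasmin bipartite nuclear localization signal and a C-terminal "VPR mini" activator. The annotation detects this activator as fragments of VP16-derived repeats, the RELA/p65 activation region and the Epstein-Barr virus Rta activation domain, consistent with truncated versions of the tripartite VPR effector. According to the catalogue entry, this fusion is transcribed from the compact SCP1 promoter and terminated by a dual snRP-1 polyadenylation signal, although the automated feature table annotates neither element.

The small Cas9 orthologue, shortened activation domains and minimal regulatory elements keep the activator and its guide compact enough to be delivered together in a single AAV. The guide directs the catalytically inactive Cas9 to Hbb, where the activation domains drive strong transcription without cutting the DNA.
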