Addgene plasmid #99692: pAAV-SCP1-dSa VPR mini.-2X snRP-1 Hbb
Purpose: Expresses dSa Cas9 fused to optimized combination of truncated activation domains from SCP1 promoter with dual snRP1 poly adenylation signal, and Sa sgRNA for Hbb, vector allows for strong activation of mouse Hbb, can be packaged and delivered as AAV
Depositing lab: George Church. Depositing organization: Harvard Medical School. Publication: Rational design of a compact CRISPR-Cas9 activator for AAV-mediated delivery. Vora S, Cheng J, Xiao R, VanDusen NJ, Quintino L, Pu WT, Vandenberghe LH, Chavez A, Church G. bioRxiv 2018. 298620 10.1101/298620.
Backbone
  Vector backbone: pAAV (pUC f1)
  Vector type: AAV
Growth in bacteria
  Bacterial resistance: Ampicillin, 100 μg/mL
  Growth temperature: 30°C
  Growth strain: NEB Stable
  Copy number: High Copy
Gene/Insert
  Gene/Insert name: dCas9 and gRNA targeting Hbb
  Species: Synthetic
  Mutation: dead Cas9
  Entrez Gene: Hbb
  Tag / fusion protein: VPR mini (C terminal on insert)
  Cloning method: Restriction Enzyme; 5′ cloning site unknown (unknown if destroyed); 3′ cloning site unknown (unknown if destroyed)
Terms and licenses: Academic/Nonprofit Terms; Industry Terms: Not Available to Industry
Depositor comments: Please visit https://doi.org/10.1101/298620 for bioRxiv preprint.
How to cite: pAAV-SCP1-dSa VPR mini.-2X snRP-1 Hbb was a gift from George Church (Addgene plasmid # 99692 ; http://n2t.net/addgene:99692 ; RRID:Addgene_99692)
